Addgene plasmid #196919: SL-SunTag
Purpose: The SunTag-Renilla-MS2 reporter containing cap-proximal GC-rich stem-loop
Depositing lab: Jeffrey Chao. Depositing organization: Friedrich Miescher Institute for Biomedical Research. Publication: Single-molecule imaging reveals translation-dependent destabilization of mRNAs. Dave P, Roth G, Griesbach E, Mateju D, Hochstoeger T, Chao JA. Mol Cell. 2023 Feb 16;83(4):589-606.e6. doi: 10.1016/j.molcel.2023.01.013. Epub 2023 Feb 1. PubMed 36731471.
Backbone
  Vector backbone: pSF4
  Vector type: Mammalian Expression, Bacterial Expression
Growth in bacteria
  Bacterial resistance: Ampicillin, 100 μg/mL
  Growth temperature: 37°C
  Growth strain: NEB Stable
  Copy number: High Copy
Gene/Insert
  Gene/Insert name: Renilla luciferase
  Species: Renilla reniformis
  Insert size (bp): 930
Terms and licenses: Academic/Nonprofit Terms; Industry Terms: Not Available to Industry
How to cite: SL-SunTag was a gift from Jeffrey Chao (Addgene plasmid # 196919 ; http://n2t.net/addgene:196919 ; RRID:Addgene_196919)
