[The description below was written by a language model from this plasmid's Addgene catalogue record and pLannotate feature annotations shown in this document.]
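Description:
SL-SunTag is an 11.2 kb mammalian expression reporter built on the pSF4 backbone and designed for single-molecule imaging of mRNA translation and decay. It is propagated in E. coli as a high-copy plasmid through a ColE1/pUC-type origin with ampicillin selection (AmpR under its own bla promoter). Small remnants of lac, rop and bom sequences are cloning-vector leftovers. The backbone also carries Moloney murine leukemia virus elements: a 5' LTR, MMLV/MESV packaging signals, truncated gag, an env fragment and a self-inactivating ΔU3 3' LTR. These are annotated on the opposite strand to the reporter, so the cassette sits in antisense orientation within a retroviral-type frame. An FRT site lies immediately upstream of the reporter promoter and would allow FLP-mediated recombination, although the record does not state how the construct is delivered or integrated.

The reporter is driven by a third-generation Tet-responsive (TRE3G-type) promoter, so transcription is induced by doxycycline in cells expressing a Tet-On transactivator. This is followed by a chimeric intron and a T7 promoter. According to the catalogue entry, a GC-rich stem-loop is placed close to the 5' cap, but it is not annotated in the feature table. Such a structure is generally used to impede cap-dependent ribosome scanning and so reduce translation initiation. The open reading frame begins with an array of GCN4_v4 SunTag epitopes, which recruit scFv-GFP to nascent peptides. These are fused to human codon-optimized Renilla luciferase (930 bp) and an FKBP12 L106P destabilization domain that promotes turnover of the finished protein. The MS2 stem-loops named in the purpose field, which allow the transcript to be seen through labelled coat protein, are also unannotated and presumably lie in the unannotated stretch downstream of the coding sequence. An SV40 poly(A) signal is annotated beyond this region, on the opposite strand.
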