Features (pLannotate 1.2.2; 29 found; start..end, strand, type, name):
     34..56      -  protein_bind   lac operator (fragment): The lac repressor binds to the lac operator to inhibit transcription in E. coli. This inhibition can be relieved by adding lactose or isopropyl-β-D-thiogalactopyranoside (IPTG). lac repressor encoded by lacI
     60..90      -  promoter       lac promoter: promoter for the E. coli lac operon
    105..126     -  protein_bind   CAP binding site: CAP binding activates transcription in the presence of cAMP. E. coli catabolite activator protein
    139..231     -  CDS            lacI (fragment): lac repressor; lacI; The lac repressor binds to the lac operator to inhibit transcription in E. coli. This inhibition can be relieved by adding lactose or isopropyl-β-D-thiogalactopyranoside (IPTG).
    414..1002    -  rep_origin     ori: high-copy-number ColE1/pMB1/pBR322/pUC origin of replication
   1173..2033    -  CDS            AmpR: β-lactamase; bla; confers resistance to ampicillin, carbenicillin, and related antibiotics
   2034..2138    -  promoter       AmpR promoter: bla
   2233..2268    +  CDS            rop (fragment): Rop protein, which maintains plasmids at low copy number; rop
   2370..2469    +  misc_feature   bom (fragment): basis of mobility region from pBR322
   2475..2632    -  CDS            lacZα (fragment): LacZα fragment of β-galactosidase; lacZ fragment
   3326..3523    -  LTR            3' LTR (ΔU3) (fragment): self-inactivating 3' long terminal repeat (LTR) from Moloney murine leukemia virus
   3527..3563    -  LTR            3' LTR (ΔU3) (fragment): self-inactivating 3' long terminal repeat (LTR) from Moloney murine leukemia virus
   3605..3702    -  CDS            env (fragment): murine leukemia virus gPr80 envelope polyprotein precursor; env; proteolytically cleaved into gp70SU and p15TM subunits
   3710..3757    -  protein_bind   FRT: FLP-mediated recombination occurs in the 8-bp core sequence TCTAGAAA (Turan and Bode, 2011). FLP recombinase from the Saccharomyces cerevisiae 2μ plasmid
   3799..4106    +  promoter       TRE3GV promoter (fragment): 3rd-generation Tet-responsive promoter that can be activated by binding of Tet-On® 3G, optimized for retroviral and lentiviral vectors
   4137..4195    +  promoter       TRE3GS promoter (fragment): 3rd-generation Tet-responsive promoter that can be activated by binding of Tet-On® 3G, modified to eliminate binding sites for endogenous mammalian transcription factors
   4205..4337    +  intron         chimeric intron: chimera between introns from human β-globin and immunoglobulin heavy chain genes
   4382..4400    +  promoter       T7 promoter: promoter for bacteriophage T7 RNA polymerase
   4479..4535    +  CDS            GCN4_v4: GCN4 peptide optimized to improve solubility while preserving binding to an scFv-GFP fusion protein (Tanenbaum et al., 2014)
   4853..4876    +  CDS            GCN4_v4 (fragment): GCN4 peptide optimized to improve solubility while preserving binding to an scFv-GFP fusion protein (Tanenbaum et al., 2014)
   5145..5167    +  CDS            GCN4_v4 (fragment): GCN4 peptide optimized to improve solubility while preserving binding to an scFv-GFP fusion protein (Tanenbaum et al., 2014)
   6225..7154    +  CDS            hRluc: Renilla luciferase human codon-optimized
   7155..7478    +  CDS            DD: destabilization domain that can be stabilized by Shield1 in the ProteoTuner™ system L106P mutant of FKBP12
   9011..9145    -  polyA_signal   SV40 poly(A) signal: SV40 polyadenylation signal
   9168..9251    -  CDS            large T antigen (fragment): large T antigen from SV40 (simian virus 40)
   9323..9732    -  CDS            gag (truncated) (fragment): truncated Moloney murine leukemia virus (MMLV) gag gene lacking the start codon
   9822..9910    -  misc_feature   MESV Ψ (fragment): packaging signal of murine embryonic stem cell virus
   9962..10161   -  misc_feature   MMLV Ψ: packaging signal of Moloney murine leukemia virus (MMLV)
  10224..10815   -  LTR            LTR: long terminal repeat from Moloney murine leukemia virus
>Addgene plasmid #196919 | SL-SunTag | addgene full sequence | sequence record 387478 | Addgene NGS Result
GCGTAATCATGGTCATAGCTGTTTCCTGTGTGAAATTGTTATCCGCTCACAATTCCACACAACATACGAG
CCGGAAGCATAAAGTGTAAAGCCTGGGGTGCCTAATGAGTGAGCTAACTCACATTAATTGCGTTGCGCTC
ACTGCCCGCTTTCCAGTCGGGAAACCTGTCGTGCCAGCTGCATTAATGAATCGGCCAACGCGCGGGGAGA
GGCGGTTTGCGTATTGGGCGCTCTTCCGCTTCCTCGCTCACTGACTCGCTGCGCTCGGTCGTTCGGCTGC
GGCGAGCGGTATCAGCTCACTCAAAGGCGGTAATACGGTTATCCACAGAATCAGGGGATAACGCAGGAAA
GAACATGTGAGCAAAAGGCCAGCAAAAGGCCAGGAACCGTAAAAAGGCCGCGTTGCTGGCGTTTTTCCAT
AGGCTCCGCCCCCCTGACGAGCATCACAAAAATCGACGCTCAAGTCAGAGGTGGCGAAACCCGACAGGAC
TATAAAGATACCAGGCGTTTCCCCCTGGAAGCTCCCTCGTGCGCTCTCCTGTTCCGACCCTGCCGCTTAC
CGGATACCTGTCCGCCTTTCTCCCTTCGGGAAGCGTGGCGCTTTCTCATAGCTCACGCTGTAGGTATCTC
AGTTCGGTGTAGGTCGTTCGCTCCAAGCTGGGCTGTGTGCACGAACCCCCCGTTCAGCCCGACCGCTGCG
CCTTATCCGGTAACTATCGTCTTGAGTCCAACCCGGTAAGACACGACTTATCGCCACTGGCAGCAGCCAC
TGGTAACAGGATTAGCAGAGCGAGGTATGTAGGCGGTGCTACAGAGTTCTTGAAGTGGTGGCCTAACTAC
GGCTACACTAGAAGAACAGTATTTGGTATCTGCGCTCTGCTGAAGCCAGTTACCTTCGGAAAAAGAGTTG
GTAGCTCTTGATCCGGCAAACAAACCACCGCTGGTAGCGGTGGTTTTTTTGTTTGCAAGCAGCAGATTAC
GCGCAGAAAAAAAGGATCTCAAGAAGATCCTTTGATCTTTTCTACGGGGTCTGACGCTCAGTGGAACGAA
AACTCACGTTAAGGGATTTTTGTCATGAGATTATCAAAAAGGATCTTCACCTAGATCCTTTTAAATTAAA
AATGAAGTTTTAAATCAATCTAAAGTATATATGAGTAAACTTGGTCTGACAGTTACCAATGCTTAATCAG
TGAGGCACCTATCTCAGCGATCTGTCTATTTCGTTCATCCATAGTTGCCTGACTCCCCGTCGTGTAGATA
ACTACGATACGGGAGGGCTTACCATCTGGCCCCAGTGCTGCAATGATACCGCGAGACCCACGCTCACCGG
CTCCAGATTTATCAGCAATAAACCAGCCAGCCGGAAGGGCCGAGCGCAGAAGTGGTCCTGCAACTTTATC
CGCCTCCATCCAGTCTATTAATTGTTGCCGGGAAGCTAGAGTAAGTAGTTCGCCAGTTAATAGTTTGCGC
AACGTTGTTGCCATTGCTACAGGCATCGTGGTGTCACGCTCGTCGTTTGGTATGGCTTCATTCAGCTCCG
GTTCCCAACGATCAAGGCGAGTTACATGATCCCCCATGTTGTGCAAAAAAGCGGTTAGCTCCTTCGGTCC
TCCGATCGTTGTCAGAAGTAAGTTGGCCGCAGTGTTATCACTCATGGTTATGGCAGCACTGCATAATTCT
CTTACTGTCATGCCATCCGTAAGATGCTTTTCTGTGACTGGTGAGTACTCAACCAAGTCATTCTGAGAAT
AGTGTATGCGGCGACCGAGTTGCTCTTGCCCGGCGTCAATACGGGATAATACCGCGCCACATAGCAGAAC
TTTAAAAGTGCTCATCATTGGAAAACGTTCTTCGGGGCGAAAACTCTCAAGGATCTTACCGCTGTTGAGA
TCCAGTTCGATGTAACCCACTCGTGCACCCAACTGATCTTCAGCATCTTTTACTTTCACCAGCGTTTCTG
GGTGAGCAAAAACAGGAAGGCAAAATGCCGCAAAAAAGGGAATAAGGGCGACACGGAAATGTTGAATACT
CATACTCTTCCTTTTTCAATATTATTGAAGCATTTATCAGGGTTATTGTCTCATGAGCGGATACATATTT
GAATGTATTTAGAAAAATAAACAAATAGGGGTTCCGCGCACATTTCCCCGAAAAGTGCCACCTGACGTCT
AAGAAACCATTATTATCATGACATTAACCTATAAAAATAGGCGTATCACGAGGCCCTTTCGTCTCGCGCG
TTTCGGTGATGACGGTGAAAACCTCTGACACATGCAGCTCCCGGAGACGGTCACAGCTTGTCTGTAAGCG
GATGCCGGGAGCAGACAAGCCCGTCAGGGCGCGTCAGCGGGTGTTGGCGGGTGTCGGGGCTGGCTTAACT
ATGCGGCATCAGAGCAGATTGTACTGAGAGTGCACCATATGCGGTGTGAAATACCGCACAGATGCGTAAG
GAGAAAATACCGCATCAGGCGCCATTCGCCATTCAGGCTGCGCAACTGTTGGGAAGGGCGATCGGTGCGG
GCCTCTTCGCTATTACGCCAGCTGGCGAAAGGGGGATGTGCTGCAAGGCGATTAAGTTGGGTAACGCCAG
GGTTTTCCCAGTCACGACGTTGTAAAACGACGGCCAGTGAATTAATTCCAAGCTAAGTGAAAGACTCTGT
CTCAAAAACCAACCTGACACCTGAGCCGGAGCGTTGCCTCTCACTACCATAAATATATATACACAACACA
CACACACACACACACACACACACACACACACACACACACAATCATACACATAAACACAATCACACACACA
CACATGCACAATCACACACACACAATCACACACAAACATACATACACACAATCACACACAACCATACACA
CATATACACAATCACACACACAAACACAATCACACACACACACATCAATCAATCAATCAATCAATATACC
AAAAATGATAGCTCATACCTGTAATCTTAGATGTGGGAAGGCTAAAACAGCAGGCTACCCATGACTTCAA
GGTCACCCTGGGTTACAGAGTAGCTAATAGTCTAGCTTGAACTATAGTGTAGGATCTTTAAAAAAAAATT
AACCAACCAACCAACAAACAAACAAACAAACAACAACAACAACAAATGGAAGACAGAGGACAAAAAAAAA
TAAAAGAAAAAGTAGAAAGCCAATGGAGATACTATCTTAAAATTAGAAATATTTATGACACATTCTGAAT
ACTCCATGTTTATTTCAAGGAAGCCAATGTAACTTTAAGTACTATGGCCATTTAATGTAAATACTTAAGA
AAAAAAACCAAATTAATTTTGATACATGCTGCATGTGAAAGACCCCCGCTGACGGGTAGTCAATCACTCA
GAGGAGACCCTCTCAAGGAACAGCGAGACCACAAGTCGGATGCAACTGCAAGAGGGTTTATTGGATACAC
GGGTACCCGGGCGACTCAGTCAATCGGAGGACTGGCGCCCCGAGTGAGGGGTTGTGGGCTCGAGCTCGGG
GAGCAGAAGCGCGCGAACAGAAGTCGAGCTAGCTTGCCAAACCTACAGGTGGGGTCTTTCATTCCCCCCT
TTTTCTGGAGACTAAATAAAATCTTTTATTTTATCTATGGCTCGTACTCTATAGGCTTCAGCTGGTGATA
TTGTTGAGTCAAAACTAGAGCCTGGACCACTGATATCCTGTCTTTAACAAATTGGACTAATCCGGATCTG
AAGTTCCTATACTTTCTAGAGAATAGGAACTTCGGAATAGGAACTTCGCGGCCAGATCTTTTGCGGCCGC
TTTGGGCCGGCCGAATTCTTTACTCCCTATCAGTGATAGAGAACGTATGAAGAGTTTACTCCCTATCAGT
GATAGAGAACGTATGCAGACTTTACTCCCTATCAGTGATAGAGAACGTATAAGGAGTTTACTCCCTATCA
GTGATAGAGAACGTATGACCAGTTTACTCCCTATCAGTGATAGAGAACGTATCTACAGTTTACTCCCTAT
CAGTGATAGAGAACGTATATCCAGTTTACTCCCTATCAGTGATAGAGAACGTATAAGCTTTAGGCGTGTA
CGGTGGGCGCCTATAAAAGCAGAGCTCGTTTAGTGAACCGTCAGATGCGCCGGTGCAGCCGGCGCAGCGC
CTGGAGCAATTCCACAACACTTTTGTCTTATACCAACTTTCCGTACCACTTCCTACCCTCGTAAAACCGG
TCAGGTAAGTATCAAGGTTACAAGACAGGTTTAAGGAGACCAATAGAAACTGGGCTTGTCGAGACAGAGA
AGACTCTTGCGTTTCTGATAGGCACCTATTGGTCTTACTGACATCCACTTTGCCTTTCTCTCCACAGGTG
TCCACTCCCAGTTCAATTACAGCTCTTAAGGCTAGAGTACTTAATACGACTCACTATAGGCTAGCCACCA
TGGGCGCCATCATACACGCGGCCGCAATCATCGGTCCGGGTGGATCTGGAGGTGGAGGTTCTGGAGGAGA
AGAACTTTTGAGCAAGAATTATCATCTTGAGAACGAAGTGGCTCGTCTTAAGAAAGGTTCTGGCAGTGGA
GAAGAACTGCTTTCAAAGAATTACCACCTGGAAAATGAGGTAGCTAGACTGAAAAAGGGGAGCGGAAGTG
GGGAGGAGTTGCTGAGCAAAAATTATCATTTGGAGAACGAAGTAGCACGACTAAAGAAAGGGTCCGGATC
GGGTGAGGAGTTACTCTCGAAAAATTATCATCTCGAAAACGAAGTGGCTCGGCTAAAAAAGGGCAGTGGT
TCTGGAGAAGAGCTATTATCTAAAAACTACCACCTCGAAAATGAGGTGGCACGCTTAAAAAAGGGAAGTG
GCAGTGGTGAAGAGCTACTATCCAAGAATTATCATCTTGAGAACGAGGTAGCGCGTTTGAAGAAGGGTTC
CGGCTCAGGAGAGGAACTGCTCTCGAAGAACTATCATCTTGAAAATGAGGTCGCTCGATTAAAAAAGGGA
TCGGGCAGTGGTGAGGAACTACTTTCAAAGAATTACCACCTCGAAAACGAAGTAGCTCGATTAAAGAAAG
GTTCAGGGTCGGGTGAAGAATTACTGAGTAAAAATTATCATCTGGAAAATGAGGTAGCGAGACTAAAAAA
GGGGAGTGGTTCTGGCGAAGAGTTGCTATCGAAAAATTATCATCTTGAGAACGAAGTTGCTAGGCTCAAA
AAGGGCTCAGGCTCAGGCGAGGAGTTGCTCTCGAAAAACTACCACTTGGAAAATGAGGTCGCGAGGTTGA
AAAAGGGGAGCGGGTCGGGCGAGGAGTTATTGAGCAAAAACTATCATTTAGAGAACGAAGTCGCGCGCTT
AAAGAAAGGCTCGGGCTCGGGCGAAGAACTCTTATCGAAGAACTACCACCTCGAAAATGAGGTCGCCAGG
TTGAAAAAGGGCAGTGGCAGCGGGGAGGAACTCTTGAGCAAGAACTACCACTTGGAGAATGAGGTCGCGA
GATTGAAGAAAGGGTCGGGGAGCGGCGAGGAATTGCTCAGCAAGAATTATCATTTGGAGAACGAAGTCGC
CAGGCTCAAGAAAGGCTCGGGGTCGGGGGAGGAATTGTTGAGTAAAAACTACCACTTGGAAAATGAAGTC
GCCAGGCTCAAAAAAGGGAGTGGGAGCGGCGAAGAGTTATTGAGCAAAAATTACCACTTGGAGAACGAAG
TGGCAAGGCTCAAGAAAGGGAGCGGCAGCGGGGAGGAGCTCTTATCGAAGAACTACCACTTAGAGAATGA
AGTCGCCCGCTTGAAGAAAGGCTCGGGGAGCGGGGAAGAGCTCTTGAGCAAGAACTACCACTTGGAAAAT
GAGGTGGCGCGCTTGAAGAAAGGGAGCGGGAGCGGGGAAGAGTTACTATCTAAGAATTATCATCTCGAGA
ACGAGGTGGCTCGACTAAAGAAGGGCTCCGGCAGTGGGGAGGAACTCCTGTCGAAGAACTATCATCTTGA
AAATGAGGTTGCAAGACTTAAAAAGGGGTCCGGATCAGGTGAGGAACTACTCAGTAAGAATTACCACCTG
GAAAACGAAGTAGCTCGATTAAAGAAAGGTTCAGGGTCGGGTGAAGAACTGCTCTCAAAAGATTATCATT
TGGAAAATGAGGTTGCACGTTTAAAAAAGGGAAGTGGCAGTGGTGAGGAACTTCTGTCGAAAAATTATCA
TCTCGAGAATGAAGTAGCCCGACTTAAAAAGGGTTCTGGCTCGGGTCAGCGGCCGCACCGGTCAGCTTCC
AAGGTGTACGACCCCGAGCAACGCAAACGCATGATCACTGGGCCTCAGTGGTGGGCTCGCTGCAAGCAAA
TGAACGTGCTGGACTCCTTCATCAACTACTATGATTCCGAGAAGCACGCCGAGAACGCCGTGATTTTTCT
GCATGGTAACGCTGCCTCCAGCTACCTGTGGAGGCACGTCGTGCCTCACATCGAGCCCGTGGCTAGATGC
ATCATCCCTGATCTGATCGGAATGGGTAAGTCCGGCAAGAGCGGGAATGGCTCATATCGCCTCCTGGATC
ACTACAAGTACCTCACCGCTTGGTTCGAGCTGCTGAACCTTCCAAAGAAAATCATCTTTGTGGGCCACGA
CTGGGGGGCTTGTCTGGCCTTTCACTACTCCTACGAGCACCAAGACAAGATCAAGGCCATCGTCCATGCT
GAGAGTGTCGTGGACGTGATCGAGTCCTGGGACGAGTGGCCTGACATCGAGGAGGATATCGCCCTGATCA
AGAGCGAAGAGGGCGAGAAAATGGTGCTTGAGAATAACTTCTTCGTCGAGACCATGCTCCCAAGCAAGAT
CATGCGGAAACTGGAGCCTGAGGAGTTCGCTGCCTACCTGGAGCCATTCAAGGAGAAGGGCGAGGTTAGA
CGGCCTACCCTCTCCTGGCCTCGCGAGATCCCTCTCGTTAAGGGAGGCAAGCCCGACGTCGTCCAGATTG
TCCGCAACTACAACGCCTACCTTCGGGCCAGCGACGATCTGCCTAAGATGTTCATCGAGTCCGACCCTGG
GTTCTTTTCCAACGCTATTGTCGAGGGAGCTAAGAAGTTCCCTAACACCGAGTTCGTGAAGGTGAAGGGC
CTCCACTTCAGCCAGGAGGACGCTCCAGATGAAATGGGTAAGTACATCAAGAGCTTCGTGGAGCGCGTGC
TGAAGAACGAGCAGATGGGAGTGCAGGTGGAAACCATCTCCCCAGGAGACGGGCGCACCTTCCCCAAGCG
CGGCCAGACCTGTGTGGTGCACTACACCGGGATGCTTGAAGATGGAAAGAAAGTCGATTCCTCCCGGGAC
AGAAACAAGCCCTTTAAGTTTATGCTAGGCAAGCAGGAGGTGATCCGAGGCTGGGAAGAAGGGGTTGCCC
AGATGAGTGTGGGTCAGAGAGCCAAACTGACTATATCTCCAGATTATGCCTATGGTGCCACTGGGCACCC
AGGCATCATCCCACCACATGCCACTCTCGTCTTCGATGTGGAGCTTCTAAAACCGGAATAAGGGCCAGGG
AAGAACTGGCTCGGAAAGAGGACCCCACATGTTGTAGCTTCAAGTTTAAACGGATCCAACCTACAAACGG
GTGGAGGATCACCCCACCCGACACTTCACAATCAAGGGGTACAATACACAAGGGTGGAGGAACACCCCAC
CCTCCAGACACATTACACAGAAATCCAATCAAACAGAAGCACCATCAGGGCTTCTGCTACCAAATTTATC
TCAAAAAACTACAACAAGGAATCACCATCAGGGATTCCCTGTGCAATATACGTCAAACGAGGGCCACGAC
GGGAGGACGATCACGCCTCCCGAATATCGGCATGTCTGGCTTTCGAATTCAGTGCGTGGAGCATCAGCCC
ACGCAGCCAATCAGAGTCGAATACAAGTCGACTTTCGCGAAGAGCATCAGCCTTCGCGCCATTCTTACAC
AAACCACACTCTCCCCTACAGGAACAGCATCAGCGTTCCTGCCCAGTACCCAACTCAAGAAAATTTATGT
CCCCATGCAGCATCAGCGCATGGGCCCCAAGAATACATCCCCAACAAAATCACATCCGAGCACCAACAGG
GCTCGGAGTGTTGTTTCTTGTCCAACTGGACAAACCCTCCATGGACCATCAGGCCATGGACTCTCACCAA
CAAGACAAAAACTACTCTTCTCGAAGCAGCATCAGCGCTTCGAAACACTCGAGCATACATTGTGCCTATT
TCTTGGGTGGACGATCACGCCACCCATGCTCTCACGAATTTCAAAACACGGACAAGGACGAGCACCACCA
GGGCTCGTCGTTCCACGTCCAATACGATTACTTACCTTTCGGGATCACGATCACGGATCCCGCAGCTACA
TCACTTCCACTCAGGACATTCAAGCATGCACGATCACGGCATGCTCCACAAGTCTCAACCACAGAAACTA
CCAAATGGGTTCAGCACCAGCGAACCCACTCCTACCTCAAACCTCTTCCCACAAAACTGGCAAGCAGGAT
CACCGCTTGCCCATTCCAACATACCAAATCAAAAACAATTACTGGTACAGCATCAGCGTACCAGCCCACA
TCTCTCACTACTATCAAAAACCAAACCGTTCAGCAACAGCGAACGGTACACACGGAAAAATCAACTGGTT
TACAAATACGAAAGACGATCACGCTTTCGTCCAGCGCAAACTATTACGAAAAACATCCGACGGGAAGAGC
AACAGCCTTCCCGCGGCGGAAAACCTCACAAAAACACGACAAACGGATGCACGAACACGGCATCCGCCGA
CAACCCACAAACTTACAACCAGGCAAACGGTGCAGGATCACCGCACCGTACATCAAACACCTCAGATCTC
ATTTCGCGCGGGATCCAGACCACCTCCCCTGCGAGCTAAGCTGGACAGCCAATGACGGGTAAGAGAGTGA
CATTTTTCACTAACCTAAGACAGGAGGGCCGTCAGAGCTACTGCCTAATCCAAAGACGGGTAAAAGTGAT
AAAAATGTATCACTCCAACCTAAGACAGGCGCAGCTTCCGAGGGATTTGAGATCCAGACATGATAAGATA
CATTGATGAGTTTGGACAAACCAAAACTAGAATGCAGTGAAAAAAATGCCTTATTTGTGAAATTTGTGAT
GCTATTGCCTTATTTGTAACCATTATAAGCTGCAATAAACAAGTTAACAACAACAATTGCATTCATTTTA
TGTTTCAGGTTCAGGGGGAGGTGTGGGAGGTTTTTTAAAGCAAGTAAAACCTCTACAAATGTGGTATGGC
TGATTATGATCTGAAGTTCCTATACTATTTGAAGAATAGGAACTTCGGAATAGGAACTTCGGATCTCATA
TGGCCATATGGGGGCGCCTAGAGAAGGAGTGAGGGCTGGATAAAGGGAGGATCGAGGCGGGGTCGAACGA
GGAGGTTCAAGGGGGAGAGACGGGGCGGATGGAGGAAGAGGAGGCGGAGGCTTAGGGTGTACAAAGGGCT
TGACCCAGGGAGGGGGGTCAAAAGCCAAGGCTTCCCAGGTCACGATGTAGGGGACCTGGTCTGGGTGTCC
ATGCGGGCCAGGTGAAAAGACCTTGATCTTAACCTGGGTGATGAGGTCTCGGTTAAAGGTGCCGTCTCGC
GGCCATCCGACGTTAAAGGTTGGCCATTCTGCAGAGCAGAAGGTAACCCAACGTCTCTTCTTGACATCTA
CCGACTGGTTGTGAGCGATCCGCTCGACATCTTTCCAGTGACCTAAGGTCAAACTTAAGGGAGTGGTAAC
AGGCTAGCCCGGGCCCATATTTTCAGACAAATACAGAAACACAGTCAGACAGAGACAACACAGAACGATG
CTGCAGCAGACAAGACGCGCGGCGCGGCTTCGGTCCCAAACCGAAAGCAAAAATTCAGACGGAGGCGGGA
ACTGTTTTAGGTTCTCGTCTCCTACCAGAACCACATATCCCTCCTCTAAGGGGGGTGCACCAAAGAGTCC
TAAACGATCGGGATTTTAGGACTCAGGTCGGGCCACAAAAACGGCCCCCGAAGTCCCTGGGACGTCTCCC
AGGGTTGCGGCCGGGTGTTCCGAACTCGTCAGTTCCACCACGGGTCCGCCAGATACAGAGCTAGTTAGCT
AACTAGTACCGACGCAGGCGCATAAAATCAGTCATAGACACTAGACAATCGGACAGACACAGATAAGTTG
CTGGCCAGCTTACCTCCCGGTGGTGGGTCGGTGGTCCCTGGGCAGGGGTCTCCCGATCCCGGACGAGCCC
CCAAATGAAAGACCCCCGCTGACGGGTAGTCAATCACTCAGAGGAGACCCTCCCAAGGAACAGCGAGACC
ACAAGTCGGATGCAACTGCAAGAGGGTTTATTGGATACACGGGTACCCGGGCGACTCAGTCAATCGGAGG
ACTGGCGCGCCGAGTGAGGGGTTGTGGGCTCTTTTATTGAGCTCGGGGAGCAGAAGCGCGCGAACAGAAG
CGAGAAGCGAACTGATTGGTTAGTTCAAATAAGGCACAGGGTCATTTCAGGTCCTTGGGGCACCCTGGAA
ACATCTGATGGTTCTCTAGAAACTGCTGAGGGCTGGACCGCATCTGGGGACCATCTGTTCTTGGCCCTGA
GCCGGGGCAGGAACTGCTTACCACAGATATCCTGTTTGGCCCATATTCAGCTGTTCCATCTGTTCTTGGC
CCTGAGCCGGGGCAGGAACTGCTTACCACAGATATCCTGTTTGGCCCATATTCAGCTGTTCCATCTGTTC
CTGACCTTGATCTGAACTTTTCTATTCTCAGTTATGTATTTTTCCATGCCTTGCAAAATGGCGTTACTTA
AGCTAGCTTGCCAAACCTACAGGTGGGGTCTTTCACATGTATATGTCAAAAATAAAAATCAACTAATTGA
CTAGTAATTAATATGACTGGCATAATGGGAAATTGATCCTGACAGATGCAAACTGGCTTCTCAGCAGCGC
ATTTATGTTGTCAACTGAGGAAGGAAACGTTAATGACAGAAACTCTAAGTAATTTCCACGTTTATCTATT
TTTATTTATACTAGCTTTGGTAACAGGAATATTGCAGCATTCATGCACATTGAAACCCTTATGAAATAAA
AACATCTGTGCATTTAAAATGGAATTAACATTTTAAATGTTAAAAAAAGCTGGCTTAGCTTCCCCCCGCC
CCCTAGGGCATAGAACAAGTCAAATGCTTTATATATTTGAGTTTGGGATGTATTAGGAAACTCCTAAGAG
CAAAGCTAGCTTG
